>Addgene plasmid #120653 | Smp_105450-Cd4-bio-His | addgene full sequence | sequence record 234473 | Addgene NGS Result
GTGATGCGGTTTTGGCAGTACACCAATGGGCGTGGATAGCGGTTTGACTCACGGGGATTTCCAAGTCTCC
ACCCCATTGACGTCAATGGGAGTTTGTTTTGGCACCAAAATCAACGGGACTTTCCAAAATGTCGTAATAA
CCCCGCCCCGTTGACGCAAATGGGCGGTAGGCGTGTACGGTGGGAGGTCTATATAAGCAGAGCTCGTTTA
GTGAACCGTCAGATCCTCACTCTCTTCCGCATCGCTGTCTGCGAGGGCCAGCTGTTGGGCTCGCGGTTGA
GGACAAACTCTTCGCGGTCTTTCCAGTACTCTTGGATCGGAAACCCGTCGGCCTCCGAACGGTACTCCGC
CACCGAGGGACCTGAGCGAGTCCGCATCGACCGGATCGGAAAACCTCTCGAGAAAGGCGTCTAACCAGTC
ACAGTCGCAAGGTAGGCTGAGCACCGTGGCGGGCGGCAGCGGGTGGCGGTCGGGGTTGTTTCTGGCGGAG
GTGCTGCTGATGATGTAATTAAAGTAGGCGGTCTTGAGACGGCGGATGGTCGAGGTGAGGTGTGGCAGGC
TTGAGATCCAGCTGTTGGGGTGAGTACTCCCTCTCAAAAGCGGGCATTACTTCTGCGCTAAGATTGTCAG
TTTCCAAAAACGAGGAGGATTTGATATTCACCTGGCCCGATCTGGCCATACACTTGAGTGACAATGACAT
CCACTTTGCCTTTCTCTCCACAGGTGTCCACTCCCAGGTCCAAGTTTGCCACCATGGAGTTTCAGACCCA
GGTACTCATGTCCCTGCTGCTCTGCATGTCTGGTGCGGCCGCCTACAGCGTGAAGAACGTGGACATGAGC
AACACCAAAGAAACCGTGGACTACCAGCTGGACAACAACAGCACCTGTAGCATGTGCATCCAGTTCATCA
CCAAGTGGCAGACCTACCTGAACAGCACCAGCGTGGACGAGAAGATCGAGCAGTTCATCCGGTCTACCTG
CAGCTTCTACTTCTTCTTCCGGTATCGCTGCGAGGAATTCATGGAACGCTACGTGAACAAGACCGTGTAC
ATCATCCAGCACAACAACGCCACCACCCTGTGCAAGTTCAGCATCATCGAGTGCATGCTGATCATCCTGA
AGCTGACCCCCCTGTGTGGCGCGCCGTCGACCTCCATCACGGCCTATAAGAGTGAGGGGGAGTCAGCGGA
GTTCTCCTTCCCACTCAACCTTGGAGAGGAAAGCCTGCAGGGAGAGTTGAGATGGAAGGCAGAGAAGGCT
CCTTCTTCCCAGTCCTGGATCACCTTCTCCCTAAAGAACCAAAAGGTGTCTGTGCAGAAGTCTACTAGCA
ACCCCAAGTTCCAGCTGTCCGAAACGCTCCCACTCACCCTTCAGATACCCCAGGTCTCCCTTCAGTTTGC
TGGTTCTGGCAACCTGACCCTGACTCTGGACAGAGGGATACTGTATCAGGAAGTGAACCTGGTGGTGATG
AAAGTGACTCAGCCCGACAGCAACACTTTGACCTGTGAGGTGATGGGACCCACCTCACCCAAGATGAGAC
TGATCTTGAAGCAGGAGAATCAGGAGGCCAGGGTCTCCAGGCAGGAGAAAGTGATTCAAGTGCAGGCCCC
TGAAGCAGGGGTGTGGCAATGTCTACTGAGTGAAGGTGAAGAGGTCAAGATGGACTCCAAGATCCAGGTT
TTATCCAAAGGGTTGAATTCCGGCAGCCTGCACCACATCCTGGACGCCCAGAAGATGCTGTGGAACCACA
GGGACAGGAACCTGCCTCCTCTGGCCCCTCTGGGCCCCCACCACCATCACCACCATTGAGTCTAGACACG
TGATTAATTAAGGATCCCCCGACCTCGACCTCTGGCTAATAAAGGAAATTTATTTTCATTGCAATAGTGT
GTTGGAATTTTTTGTGTCTCTCACTCGGAAGGACATATGGGAGGGCAAATCATTTGGTCGAGATCCCTCG
GAGATCTCTAGCTAGAGGATCGATCCCCGCCCCGGACGAACTAAACCTGACTACGACATCTCTGCCCCTT
CTTCGCGGGGCAGTGCATGTAATCCCTTCAGTTGGTTGGTACAACTTGCCAACTGGGCCCTGTTCCACAT
GTGACACGGGGGGGGACCAAACACAAAGGGGTTCTCTGACTGTAGTTGACATCCTTATAAATGGATGTGC
ACATTTGCCAACACTGAGTGGCTTTCATCCTGGAGCAGACTTTGCAGTCTGTGGACTGCAACACAACATT
GCCTTTATGTGTAACTCTTGGCTGAAGCTCTTACACCAATGCTGGGGGACATGTACCTCCCAGGGGCCCA
GGAAGACTACGGGAGGCTACACCAACGTCAATCAGAGGGGCCTGTGTAGCTACCGATAAGCGGACCCTCA
AGAGGGCATTAGCAATAGTGTTTATAAGGCCCCCTTGTTAACCCTAAACGGGTAGCATATGCTTCCCGGG
TAGTAGTATATACTATCCAGACTAACCCTAATTCAATAGCATATGTTACCCAACGGGAAGCATATGCTAT
CGAATTAGGGTTAGTAAAAGGGTCCTAAGGAACAGCGATATCTCCCACCCCATGAGCTGTCACGGTTTTA
TTTACATGGGGTCAGGATTCCACGAGGGTAGTGAACCATTTTAGTCACAAGGGCAGTGGCTGAAGATCAA
GGAGCGGGCAGTGAACTCTCCTGAATCTTCGCCTGCTTCTTCATTCTCCTTCGTTTAGCTAATAGAATAA
CTGCTGAGTTGTGAACAGTAAGGTGTATGTGAGGTGCTCGAAAACAAGGTTTCAGGTGACGCCCCCAGAA
TAAAATTTGGACGGGGGGTTCAGTGGTGGCATTGTGCTATGACACCAATATAACCCTCACAAACCCCTTG
GGCAATAAATACTAGTGTAGGAATGAAACATTCTGAATATCTTTAACAATAGAAATCCATGGGGTGGGGA
CAAGCCGTAAAGACTGGATGTCCATCTCACACGAATTTATGGCTATGGGCAACACATAATCCTAGTGCAA
TATGATACTGGGGTTATTAAGATGTGTCCCAGGCAGGGACCAAGACAGGTGAACCATGTTGTTACACTCT
ATTTGTAACAAGGGGAAAGAGAGTGGACGCCGACAGCAGCGGACTCCACTGGTTGTCTCTAACACCCCCG
AAAATTAAACGGGGCTCCACGCCAATGGGGCCCATAAACAAAGACAAGTGGCCACTCTTTTTTTTGAAAT
TGTGGAGTGGGGGCACGCGTCAGCCCCCACACGCCGCCCTGCGGTTTTGGACTGTAAAATAAGGGTGTAA
TAACTTGGCTGATTGTAACCCCGCTAACCACTGCGGTCAAACCACTTGCCCACAAAACCACTAATGGCAC
CCCGGGGAATACCTGCATAAGTAGGTGGGCGGGCCAAGATAGGGGCGCGATTGCTGCGATCTGGAGGACA
AATTACACACACTTGCGCCTGAGCGCCAAGCACAGGGTTGTTGGTCCTCATATTCACGAGGTCGCTGAGA
GCACGGTGGGCTAATGTTGCCATGGGTAGCATATACTACCCAAATATCTGGATAGCATATGCTATCCTAA
TCTATATCTGGGTAGCATAGGCTATCCTAATCTATATCTGGGTAGCATATGCTATCCTAATCTATATCTG
GGTAGTATATGCTATCCTAATTTATATCTGGGTAGCATAGGCTATCCTAATCTATATCTGGGTAGCATAT
GCTATCCTAATCTATATCTGGGTAGTATATGCTATCCTAATCTGTATCCGGGTAGCATATGCTATCCTAA
TAGAGATTAGGGTAGTATATGCTATCCTAATTTATATCTGGGTAGCATATACTACCCAAATATCTGGATA
GCATATGCTATCCTAATCTATATCTGGGTAGCATATGCTATCCTAATCTATATCTGGGTAGCATAGGCTA
TCCTAATCTATATCTGGGTAGCATATGCTATCCTAATCTATATCTGGGTAGTATATGCTATCCTAATTTA
TATCTGGGTAGCATAGGCTATCCTAATCTATATCTGGGTAGCATATGCTATCCTAATCTATATCTGGGTA
GTATATGCTATCCTAATCTGTATCCGGGTAGCATATGCTATCCTCATGATAAGCTGTCAAACATGAGAAT
TTTCTTGAAGACGAAAGGGCCTCGTGATACGCCTATTTTTATAGGTTAATGTCATGATAATAATGGTTTC
TTAGACGTCAGGTGGCACTTTTCGGGGAAATGTGCGCGGAACCCCTATTTGTTTATTTTTCTAAATACAT
TCAAATATGTATCCGCTCATGAGACAATAACCCTGATAAATGCTTCAATAATATTGAAAAAGGAAGAGTA
TGAGTATTCAACATTTCCGTGTCGCCCTTATTCCCTTTTTTGCGGCATTTTGCCTTCCTGTTTTTGCTCA
CCCAGAAACGCTGGTGAAAGTAAAAGATGCTGAAGATCAGTTGGGTGCACGAGTGGGTTACATCGAACTG
GATCTCAACAGCGGTAAGATCCTTGAGAGTTTTCGCCCCGAAGAACGTTTTCCAATGATGAGCACTTTTA
AAGTTCTGCTATGTGGCGCGGTATTATCCCGTGTTGACGCCGGGCAAGAGCAACTCGGTCGCCGCATACA
CTATTCTCAGAATGACTTGGTTGAGTACTCACCAGTCACAGAAAAGCATCTTACGGATGGCATGACAGTA
AGAGAATTATGCAGTGCTGCCATAACCATGAGTGATAACACTGCGGCCAACTTACTTCTGACAACGATCG
GAGGACCGAAGGAGCTAACCGCTTTTTTGCACAACATGGGGGATCATGTAACTCGCCTTGATCGTTGGGA
ACCGGAGCTGAATGAAGCCATACCAAACGACGAGCGTGACACCACGATGCCTGCAGCAATGGCAACAACG
TTGCGCAAACTATTAACTGGCGAACTACTTACTCTAGCTTCCCGGCAACAATTAATAGACTGGATGGAGG
CGGATAAAGTTGCAGGACCACTTCTGCGCTCGGCCCTTCCGGCTGGCTGGTTTATTGCTGATAAATCTGG
AGCCGGTGAGCGTGGGTCTCGCGGTATCATTGCAGCACTGGGGCCAGATGGTAAGCCCTCCCGTATCGTA
GTTATCTACACGACGGGGAGTCAGGCAACTATGGATGAACGAAATAGACAGATCGCTGAGATAGGTGCCT
CACTGATTAAGCATTGGTAACTGTCAGACCAAGTTTACTCATATATACTTTAGATTGATTTAAAACTTCA
TTTTTAATTTAAAAGGATCTAGGTGAAGATCCTTTTTGATAATCTCATGACCAAAATCCCTTAACGTGAG
TTTTCGTTCCACTGAGCGTCAGACCCCGTAGAAAAGATCAAAGGATCTTCTTGAGATCCTTTTTTTCTGC
GCGTAATCTGCTGCTTGCAAACAAAAAAACCACCGCTACCAGCGGTGGTTTGTTTGCCGGATCAAGAGCT
ACCAACTCTTTTTCCGAAGGTAACTGGCTTCAGCAGAGCGCAGATACCAAATACTGTTCTTCTAGTGTAG
CCGTAGTTAGGCCACCACTTCAAGAACTCTGTAGCACCGCCTACATACCTCGCTCTGCTAATCCTGTTAC
CAGTGGCTGCTGCCAGTGGCGATAAGTCGTGTCTTACCGGGTTGGACTCAAGACGATAGTTACCGGATAA
GGCGCAGCGGTCGGGCTGAACGGGGGGTTCGTGCACACAGCCCAGCTTGGAGCGAACGACCTACACCGAA
CTGAGATACCTACAGCGTGAGCTATGAGAAAGCGCCACGCTTCCCGAAGGGAGAAAGGCGGACAGGTATC
CGGTAAGCGGCAGGGTCGGAACAGGAGAGCGCACGAGGGAGCTTCCAGGGGGAAACGCCTGGTATCTTTA
TAGTCCTGTCGGGTTTCGCCACCTCTGACTTGAGCGTCGATTTTTGTGATGCTCGTCAGGGGGGCGGAGC
CTATGGAAAAACGCCAGCAACGCGGCCTTTTTACGGTTCCTGGCCTTTTGCTGGCCTTTTGCTCACATGT
TCTTTCCTGCGTTATCCCCTGATTCTGTGGATAACCGTATTACCGCCTTTGAGTGAGCTGATACCGCTCG
CCGCAGCCGAACGACCGAGCGCAGCGAGTCAGTGAGCGAGGAAGCGGAAGAGCGCCCAATACGCAAACCG
CCTCTCCCCGCGCGTTGGCCGATTCATTAATGCAGCTGGCACGACAGGTTTCCCGACTGGAAAGCGGGCA
GTGAGCGCAACGCAATTAATGTGAGTTAGCTCACTCATTAGGCACCCCAGGCTTTACACTTTATGCTTCC
GGCTCGTATGTTGTGTGGAATTGTGAGCGGATAACAATTTCACACAGGAAACAGCTATGACCATGATTAC
GCCAAGCTCTAGCTAGAGGTCGACCAATTCTCATGTTTGACAGCTTATCATCGCAGATCCGGGCAACGTT
GTTGCCATTGCTGCAGGCGCAGAACTGGTAGGTATGGAAGATCTATACATTGAATCAATATTGGCAATTA
GCCATATTAGTCATTGGTTATATAGCATAAATCAATATTGGCTATTGGCCATTGCATACGTTGTATCTAT
ATCATAATATGTACATTTATATTGGCTCATGTCCAATATGACCGCCATGTTGACATTGATTATTGACTAG
TTATTAATAGTAATCAATTACGGGGTCATTAGTTCATAGCCCATATATGGAGTTCCGCGTTACATAACTT
ACGGTAAATGGCCCGCCTGGCTGACCGCCCAACGACCCCCGCCCATTGACGTCAATAATGACGTATGTTC
CCATAGTAACGCCAATAGGGACTTTCCATTGACGTCAATGGGTGGAGTATTTACGGTAAACTGCCCACTT
GGCAGTACATCAAGTGTATCATATGCCAAGTCCGCCCCCTATTGACGTCAATGACGGTAAATGGCCCGCC
TGGCATTATGCCCAGTACATGACCTTACGGGACTTTCCTACTTGGCAGTACATCTACGTATTAGTCATCG
CTATTACCATG
Features (pLannotate 1.2.2; 18 found; start..end, strand, type, name):
      2..201     +  promoter       CMV promoter: human cytomegalovirus (CMV) immediate early promoter
    269..307     +  misc_feature   Ad SA (fragment): adenovirus major late transcript splice acceptor (Friedrich and Soriano, 1991)
    340..549     -  CDS            PTP (fragment): TERM_ADE02 - Experimental evidence at protein level: Swiss-Prot protein existence level 1. Protein covalently bound to the viral DNA that acts as a primer for viral genomic replication by DNA strand displacement. Assembles on the viral origin of replication in an initiation complex with viral polymerase, DBP, host NFIA and host POU2F1/OCT1. During initiation, the polymerase covalently couples the first dCTP with Ser- 580 of pTP. The terminal protein stimulates the template activity over 20 fold compared to protein-free templates. Neo-synthesized viral genomes are linked to two preterminal prot
    580..669     +  intron         chimeric intron (fragment): chimera between introns from adenovirus and immunoglobulin heavy chain genes
    688..734     +  CDS            IgH signal sequence (fragment): signal sequence from the mouse immunoglobulin heavy chain variable region
   1117..1698    +  CDS            Cd4 (fragment): CD4_RAT - Experimental evidence at protein level: Swiss-Prot protein existence level 1. Integral membrane glycoprotein that plays an essential role in the immune response and serves multiple functions in responses against both external and internal offenses. In T-cells, functions primarily as a coreceptor for MHC class II molecule:peptide complex. The antigens presented by class II peptides are derived from extracellular proteins while class I peptides are derived from cytosolic proteins. Interacts simultaneously with the T-cell receptor (TCR) and the MHC class II presented by antigen presenti
   1858..1913    +  polyA_signal   β-globin poly(A) signal: rabbit β-globin polyadenylation signal (Gil and Proudfoot, 1987)
   2427..4108    -  rep_origin     oriP (fragment): Epstein-Barr virus oriP replication origin (Yates et al., 2000)
   4235..4339    +  promoter       AmpR promoter: bla
   4340..5200    +  CDS            AmpR: β-lactamase; bla; confers resistance to ampicillin, carbenicillin, and related antibiotics
   5371..5959    +  rep_origin     ori: high-copy-number ColE1/pMB1/pBR322/pUC origin of replication
   6142..6234    +  CDS            lacI (fragment): lac repressor; lacI; The lac repressor binds to the lac operator to inhibit transcription in E. coli. This inhibition can be relieved by adding lactose or isopropyl-β-D-thiogalactopyranoside (IPTG).
   6247..6268    +  protein_bind   CAP binding site: CAP binding activates transcription in the presence of cAMP. E. coli catabolite activator protein
   6283..6313    +  promoter       lac promoter: promoter for the E. coli lac operon
   6321..6337    +  protein_bind   lac operator: The lac repressor binds to the lac operator to inhibit transcription in E. coli. This inhibition can be relieved by adding lactose or isopropyl-β-D-thiogalactopyranoside (IPTG). lac repressor encoded by lacI
   6407..6423    +  promoter       tet promoter (fragment): E. coli promoter for tetracycline efflux protein gene
   6433..6458    -  CDS            bla(M) (fragment): β-lactamase lacking the signal sequence; bla(M); allows cytosolic expression of β-lactamase
   6632..7011    +  enhancer       CMV enhancer: human cytomegalovirus immediate early enhancer
