[The description below was written by a language model from this plasmid's Addgene catalogue record and pLannotate feature annotations shown in this document.]
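Description:
Smp_105450-Cd4-bio-His is a mammalian expression plasmid built on the pTT3 backbone for producing a recombinant, secreted form of the Schistosoma mansoni protein Smp_105450. It is propagated in E. coli as a high-copy plasmid through a ColE1/pUC-type origin and selected with ampicillin via the β-lactamase gene. The backbone also carries an Epstein-Barr virus oriP element, which supports episomal maintenance in cells supplying EBNA1 and is a typical feature of vectors designed for high-yield transient transfection. Short lac, tet and bla fragments in the annotation are backbone remnants with no evident role in expression.

The expression cassette is driven by the CMV enhancer and promoter (which span the numbering origin of the circular sequence), followed by adenovirus-derived leader and splice sequences and a chimeric intron fragment that promote efficient mRNA processing. The annotation of a terminal-protein fragment on the opposite strand most likely just reflects this adenoviral leader region. A mouse immunoglobulin heavy-chain signal sequence fragment lies upstream of the insert position and would direct the product into the secretory pathway. The 325 bp Smp_105450 insert, cloned between retained NotI and AscI sites, is not itself annotated but corresponds to the gap between the signal sequence and the tag. It is fused at its C terminus to rat Cd4 domains 3 and 4, a biotinylation sequence and a 6xHis tag. The biotinylation and His elements are listed in the catalogue fields but were not picked up in the feature table. A rabbit β-globin polyadenylation signal ends the transcript. The tag arrangement permits His-based purification, capture of biotinylated protein on streptavidin, and detection through the Cd4 domains. The plasmid belongs to a library of S. mansoni cell-surface and secreted proteins used to identify early serological markers of infection.
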