Addgene plasmid #120653: Smp_105450-Cd4-bio-His
Purpose: Expression of recombinant S. mansoni protein
Depositing lab: Gavin Wright. Depositing organization: Wellcome Sanger Institute. Publication: A library of cell-surface and secreted proteins from Schistosoma mansoni identifies early serological markers of infection. Cécile Crosnier, Anna V. Protasio, Gabriel Rinaldi, Shona Wilson, Matthew Berriman, Gavin J. Wright. bioRXiv 10.1101/593616.
Backbone
  Vector backbone: pTT3
  Backbone manufacturer: Yves Durocher, NRC
  Backbone size w/o insert (bp): 6686
  Vector type: Mammalian Expression
Growth in bacteria
  Bacterial resistance: Ampicillin, 100 μg/mL
  Growth temperature: 37°C
  Growth strain: DH5alpha
  Copy number: High Copy
Gene/Insert
  Gene/Insert name: Smp_105450
  Species: Schistosoma mansoni
  Insert size (bp): 325
  Entrez Gene: Smp_105450.1 (a.k.a. Smp_105450.1, Smp_105450.2)
  Promoter: CMV
  Tag / fusion protein: ratCd4(d3+4)-bio-6His (C terminal on backbone)
  Cloning method: Restriction Enzyme; 5′ cloning site NotI (not destroyed); 3′ cloning site AscI (not destroyed)
Terms and licenses: Academic/Nonprofit Terms; Industry Terms: Not Available to Industry
How to cite: Smp_105450-Cd4-bio-His was a gift from Gavin Wright (Addgene plasmid # 120653 ; http://n2t.net/addgene:120653 ; RRID:Addgene_120653)
